>Addgene plasmid #213256 | GPER-DuET | addgene full sequence | sequence record 430806 | Addgene NGS Result
GAAGTGGTCCTGCAACTTTATCCGCCTCCATCCAGTCTATTAATTGTTGCCGGGAAGCTAGAGTAAGTAG
TTCGCCAGTTAATAGTTTGCGCAACGTTGTTGCCATTGCTACAGGCATCGTGGTGTCACGCTCGTCGTTT
GGTATGGCTTCATTCAGCTCCGGTTCCCAACGATCAAGGCGAGTTACATGATCCCCCATGTTGTGCAAAA
AAGCGGTTAGCTCCTTCGGTCCTCCGATCGTTGTCAGAAGTAAGTTGGCCGCAGTGTTATCACTCATGGT
TATGGCAGCACTGCATAATTCTCTTACTGTCATGCCATCCGTAAGATGCTTTTCTGTGACTGGTGAGTAC
TCAACCAAGTCATTCTGAGAATAGTGTATGCGGCGACCGAGTTGCTCTTGCCCGGCGTCAATACGGGATA
ATACCGCGCCACATAGCAGAACTTTAAAAGTGCTCATCATTGGAAAACGTTCTTCGGGGCGAAAACTCTC
AAGGATCTTACCGCTGTTGAGATCCAGTTCGATGTAACCCACTCGTGCACCCAACTGATCTTCAGCATCT
TTTACTTTCACCAGCGTTTCTGGGTGAGCAAAAACAGGAAGGCAAAATGCCGCAAAAAAGGGAATAAGGG
CGACACGGAAATGTTGAATACTCATACTCTTCCTTTTTCAATATTATTGAAGCATTTATCAGGGTTATTG
TCTCATGAGCGGATACATATTTGAATGTATTTAGAAAAATAAACAAATAGGGGTTCCGCGCACATTTCCC
CGAAAAGTGCCACCTGACGTCGACGGATCGGGAGATCTCCCGATCCCCTATGGTGCACTCTCAGTACAAT
CTGCTCTGATGCCGCATAGTTAAGCCAGTATCTGCTCCCTGCTTGTGTGTTGGAGGTCGCTGAGTAGTGC
GCGAGCAAAATTTAAGCTACAACAAGGCAAGGCTTGACCGACATTTGCATGAAGAATCTGCTTAGGGTTA
GGCGTTTTGCGCTGCTTCGCGATGTACGGGCCAGATATACGCGTTGACATTGATTATTGACTAGTTATTA
ATAGTAATCAATTACGGGGTCATTAGTTCATAGCCCATATATGGAGTTCCGCGTTACATAACTTACGGTA
AATGGCCCGCCTGGCTGACCGCCCAACGACCCCCGCCCATTGACGTCAATAATGACGTATGTTCCCATAG
TAACGCCAATAGGGACTTTCCATTGACGTCAATGGGTGGAGTATTTACGGTAAACTGCCCACTTGGCAGT
ACATCAAGTGTATCATATGCCAAGTACGCCCCCTATTGACGTCAATGACGGTAAATGGCCCGCCTGGCAT
TATGCCCAGTACATGACCTTATGGGACTTTCCTACTTGGCAGTACATCTACGTATTAGTCATCGCTATTA
CCATGGTGATGCGGTTTTGGCAGTACATCAATGGGCGTGGATAGCGGTTTGACTCACGGGGATTTCCAAG
TCTCCACCCCATTGACGTCAATGGGAGTTTGTTTTGGCACCAAAATCAACGGGACTTTCCAAAATGTCGT
AACAACTCCGCCCCATTGACGCAAATGGGCGGTAGGCGTGTACGGTGGGAGGTCTATATAAGCAGAGCTC
TCTGGCTAACTAGAGAACCCACTGCTTACTGGCTTATCGAAATTAATACGACTCACTATAGGGAGACCCA
AGCTGGCTAGCGTTTAAACTTAAGCTTAGCGCCACCATGAAGACGATCATCGCCCTGAGCTACATCTTCT
GCCTGGTATTCGCCGACTACAAGGACGATGATGACGCCAGCATCGATATGGACGTAACATCCCAAGCAAG
AGGAGTGGGTCTTGAGATGTACCCGGGGACTGCGCAGCCCGCAGCTCCTAACACTACTTCACCCGAGCTG
AACCTGTCACACCCTCTCCTGGGCACTGCGCTCGCGAACGGAACCGGGGAGCTGTCTGAGCACCAGCAGT
ACGTCATAGGCCTGTTCCTGTCCTGTTTGTATACCATTTTTCTCTTCCCCATTGGGTTTGTGGGGAACAT
CCTGATTCTTGTTGTTAACATCAGCTTCAGGGAGAAAATGACGATTCCTGACTTGTACTTTATCAACCTG
GCCGTCGCCGACTTGATTTTGGTGGCGGATTCTCTGATTGAGGTTTTTAACCTCCACGAGAGATATTACG
ACATCGCTGTGCTGTGTACCTTTATGAGCCTCTTTCTGCAGGTTAACATGTATTCCTCAGTGTTTTTTCT
GACCTGGATGTCATTCGACAGATACATCGCCCTCGCCAGGGCTATGAGGTGCTCTCTGTTCCGCACGAAA
CACCACGCCCGGCTTAGTTGCGGGCTCATTTGGATGGCCTCAGTGAGCGCAACACTGGTGCCGTTTACTG
CCGTACACCTCCAGCATACAGACGAAGCCTGTTTTTGCTTCGCTGATGTTAGGGAGGTCCAATGGCTGGA
AGTTACTCTGGGTTTCATAGTTCCATTTGCCATCATAGGGCTTTGCTATAGCTTGATCGTTCGAGTACTG
GTGAGAGCACACAGACACCGCGGACTCAGGCCTCGCCGCCAGAAGGCACTGAGGATGATCCTCGCCGTCG
TGCTGGTATTTTTTGTGTGCTGGCTGCCAGAGAATGTCTTCATTAGCGTTCATTTGCTGCAGAGGACTCA
ACCTGGTGCCGCCCCCTGTAAGCAGAGCTTCAGGCACGCCCACCCCCTCACAGGCCATATCGTGAATTTG
GCCGCTTTTTCTAATTCCTGTCTGAACCCTCTGATCTACAGTTTCCTGGGGGAAACCTTTAGGGACAAAC
TGCGATTGTACATAGAACAAAAGACCAACCTGCCGGCCCTGAATCGGTTCTGCCACGCGGCCCTCAAAGC
TGTGATTCCGGACTCAACTGAGCAGAGTGATGTCCGATTTAGCTCTGCGGTCATCGATACCGGTGGACGC
ACCGGTGAATTCGATGAGGCCAGCACCACCGTGTCTAAGACCGAGACTTCTCAGGTGGCCCCTGCCTAAC
TCGAGTCTAGAGGGCCCGTTTAAACCCGCTGATCAGCCTCGACTGTGCCTTCTAGTTGCCAGCCATCTGT
TGTTTGCCCCTCCCCCGTGCCTTCCTTGACCCTGGAAGGTGCCACTCCCACTGTCCTTTCCTAATAAAAT
GAGGAAATTGCATCGCATTGTCTGAGTAGGTGTCATTCTATTCTGGGGGGTGGGGTGGGGCAGGACAGCA
AGGGGGAGGATTGGGAAGACAATAGCAGGCATGCTGGGGATGCGGTGGGCTCTATGGCTTCTGAGGCGGA
AAGAACCAGCTGGGGCTCTAGGGGGTATCCCC
[124 nt withheld, positions 3323-3446]
C
[91 nt withheld, positions 3448-3538]
A
[49 nt withheld, positions 3540-3588]
CCTTTGACGTTGGAGTCCACGTTCTTT
[37 nt withheld, positions 3616-3652]
ACCCTATCTCGGTCTATTCTTTTGATTTATAAGGGATTTTGCCGATTTCGGCCTATTGGTTAAAAAATGA
GCTGATTTAACAAAAATTTAACGCGAATTAATTCTGTGGAATGTGTGTCAGTTAGGGTGTGGAAAGTCCC
CAGGCTCCCCAGCAGGCAGAAGTATGCAAAGCATGCATCTCAATTAGTCAGCAACCAGGTGTGGAAAGTC
CCCAGGCTCCCCAGCAGGCAGAAGTATGCAAAGCATGCATCTCAATTAGTCAGCAACCATAGTCCCGCCC
CTAACTCCGCCCATCCCGCCCCTAACTCCGCCCAGTTCCGCCCATTCTCCGCCCCATGGCTGACTAATTT
TTTTTATTTATGCAGAGGCCGAGGCCGCCTCTGCCTCTGAGCTATTCCAGAAGTAGTGAGGAGGCTTTTT
TGGAGGCCTAGGCTTTTGCAAAAAGCTCCCGGGAGCTTGTATATCCATTTTCGGATCTGATCAAGAGACA
GGATGAGGATCGTTTCGCATGATTGAACAAGATGGATTGCACGCAGGTTCTCCGGCCGCTTGGGTGGAGA
GGCTATTCGGCTATGACTGGGCACAACAGACAATCGGCTGCTCTGATGCCGCCGTGTTCCGGCTGTCAGC
GCAGGGGCGCCCGGTTCTTTTTGTCAAGACCGACCTGTCCGGTGCCCTGAATGAACTGCAGGACGAGGCA
GCGCGGCTATCGTGGCTGGCCACGACGGGCGTTCCTTGCGCAGCTGTGCTCGACGTTGTCACTGAAGCGG
GAAGGGACTGGCTGCTATTGGGCGAAGTGCCGGGGCAGGATCTCCTGTCATCTCACCTTGCTCCTGCCGA
GAAAGTATCCATCATGGCTGATGCAATGCGGCGGCTGCATACGCTTGATCCGGCTACCTGCCCATTCGAC
CACCAAGCGAAACATCGCATCGAGCGAGCACGTACTCGGATGGAAGCCGGTCTTGTCGATCAGGATGATC
TGGACGAAGAGCATCAGGGGCTCGCGCCAGCCGAACTGTTCGCCAGGCTCAAGGCGCGCATGCCCGACGG
CGAGGATCTCGTCGTGACCCATGGCGATGCCTGCTTGCCGAATATCATGGTGGAAAATGGCCGCTTTTCT
GGATTCATCGACTGTGGCCGGCTGGGTGTGGCGGACCGCTATCAGGACATAGCGTTGGCTACCCGTGATA
TTGCTGAAGAGCTTGGCGGCGAATGGGCTGACCGCTTCCTCGTGCTTTACGGTATCGCCGCTCCCGATTC
GCAGCGCATCGCCTTCTATCGCCTTCTTGACGAGTTCTTCTGAGCGGGACTCTGGGGTTCGAAATGACCG
ACCAAGCGACGCCCAACCTGCCATCACGAGATTTCGATTCCACCGCCGCCTTCTATGAAAGGTTGGGCTT
CGGAATCGTTTTCCGGGACGCCGGCTGGATGATCCTCCAGCGCGGGGATCTCATGCTGGAGTTCTTCGCC
CACCCCAACTTGTTTATTGCAGCTTATAATGGTTACAAATAAAGCAATAGCATCACAAATTTCACAAATA
AAGCATTTTTTTCACTGCATTCTAGTTGTGGTTTGTCCAAACTCATCAATGTATCTTATCATGTCTGTAT
ACCGTCGACCTCTAGCTAGAGCTTGGCGTAATCATGGTCATAGCTGTTTCCTGTGTGAAATTGTTATCCG
CTCACAATTCCACACAACATACGAGCCGGAAGCATAAAGTGTAAAGCCTGGGGTGCCTAATGAGTGAGCT
AACTCACATTAATTGCGTTGCGCTCACTGCCCGCTTTCCAGTCGGGAAACCTGTCGTGCCAGCTGCATTA
ATGAATCGGCCAACGCGCGGGGAGAGGCGGTTTGCGTATTGGGCGCTCTTCCGCTTCCTCGCTCACTGAC
TCGCTGCGCTCGGTCGTTCGGCTGCGGCGAGCGGTATCAGCTCACTCAAAGGCGGTAATACGGTTATCCA
CAGAATCAGGGGATAACGCAGGAAAGAACATGTGAGCAAAAGGCCAGCAAAAGGCCAGGAACCGTAAAAA
GGCCGCGTTGCTGGCGTTTTTCCATAGGCTCCGCCCCCCTGACGAGCATCACAAAAATCGACGCTCAAGT
CAGAGGTGGCGAAACCCGACAGGACTATAAAGATACCAGGCGTTTCCCCCTGGAAGCTCCCTCGTGCGCT
CTCCTGTTCCGACCCTGCCGCTTACCGGATACCTGTCCGCCTTTCTCCCTTCGGGAAGCGTGGCGCTTTC
TCATAGCTCACGCTGTAGGTATCTCAGTTCGGTGTAGGTCGTTCGCTCCAAGCTGGGCTGTGTGCACGAA
CCCCCCGTTCAGCCCGACCGCTGCGCCTTATCCGGTAACTATCGTCTTGAGTCCAACCCGGTAAGACACG
ACTTATCGCCACTGGCAGCAGCCACTGGTAACAGGATTAGCAGAGCGAGGTATGTAGGCGGTGCTACAGA
GTTCTTGAAGTGGTGGCCTAACTACGGCTACACTAGAAGAACGGTATTTGGTATCTGCGCTCTGCTGAAG
CCAGTTACCTTCGGAAAAAGAGTTGGTAGCTCTTGATCCGGCAAACAAACCACCGCTGGTAGCGGTGGTT
TTTTTGTTTGCAAGCAGCAGATTACGCGCAGAAAAAAAGGATCTCAAGAAGATCCTTTGATCTTTTCTAC
GGGGTCTGACGCTCAGTGGAACGAAAACTCACGTTAAGGGATTTTGGTCATGAGATTATCAAAAAGGATC
TTCACCTAGATCCTTTTAAATTAAAAATGAAGTTTTAAATCAATCTAAAGTATATATGAGTAAACTTGGT
CTGACAGTTACCAATGCTTAATCAGTGAGGCACCTATCTCAGCGATCTGTCTATTTCGTTCATCCATAGT
TGCCTGACTCCCCGTCGTGTAGATAACTACGATACGGGAGGGCTTACCATCTGGCCCCAGTGCTGCAATG
ATACCGCGAGACCCACGCTCACCGGCTCCAGATTTATCAGCAATAAACCAGCCAGCCGGAAGGGCCGAGC
GCA
Features (pLannotate 1.2.2; 21 found; start..end, strand, type, name):
    656..760     -  promoter       AmpR promoter: bla
    819..871     -  misc_feature   bom (fragment): basis of mobility region from pBR322
   1026..1405    +  enhancer       CMV enhancer: human cytomegalovirus immediate early enhancer
   1406..1609    +  promoter       CMV promoter: human cytomegalovirus (CMV) immediate early promoter
   1605..1638    +  LTR            5' LTR (truncated) (fragment): truncated 5' long terminal repeat (LTR) from HIV-1
   1654..1672    +  promoter       T7 promoter: promoter for bacteriophage T7 RNA polymerase
   1765..1785    +  CDS            3xFLAG (fragment): three tandem FLAG® epitope tags
   1798..2922    +  CDS            GPER1: GPER1_HUMAN - Also known as CEPR, CMKRL2, DRY12, GPER, GPR30 From Homo sapiens (Human).
   3053..3277    +  polyA_signal   bGH poly(A) signal: bovine growth hormone polyadenylation signal
   3281..3302    +  promoter       SV40 promoter (fragment): SV40 enhancer and early promoter
   3323..3751    +  rep_origin     f1 ori (sequence partly withheld): f1 bacteriophage origin of replication; arrow indicates direction of (+) strand synthesis
   3765..4094    +  promoter       SV40 promoter: SV40 enhancer and early promoter
   4161..4952    +  CDS            neo: KKA2_KLEPN - Also known as kan, nptII. Experimental evidence at protein level: Swiss-Prot protein existence level 1. Resistance to kanamycin, neomycin, paromomycin, ribostamycin, butirosin and gentamicin B. From Klebsiella pneumoniae.
   4976..5134    +  CDS            ble (fragment): BLE_KLEPN - Experimental evidence at protein level: Swiss-Prot protein existence level 1. Binding protein with a strong affinity to the bleomycin family of antibiotics. Binds to CL990; an antimitotic-antibiotic compound. From Klebsiella pneumoniae.
   5129..5250    +  polyA_signal   SV40 poly(A) signal: SV40 polyadenylation signal
   5323..5339    -  protein_bind   lac operator: The lac repressor binds to the lac operator to inhibit transcription in E. coli. This inhibition can be relieved by adding lactose or isopropyl-β-D-thiogalactopyranoside (IPTG). lac repressor encoded by lacI
   5347..5377    -  promoter       lac promoter: promoter for the E. coli lac operon
   5392..5413    -  protein_bind   CAP binding site: CAP binding activates transcription in the presence of cAMP. E. coli catabolite activator protein
   5426..5518    -  CDS            lacI (fragment): lac repressor; lacI; The lac repressor binds to the lac operator to inhibit transcription in E. coli. This inhibition can be relieved by adding lactose or isopropyl-β-D-thiogalactopyranoside (IPTG).
   5701..6289    -  rep_origin     ori: high-copy-number ColE1/pMB1/pBR322/pUC origin of replication
   6460..655     -  CDS            AmpR (across the origin): β-lactamase; bla; confers resistance to ampicillin, carbenicillin, and related antibiotics
