[The description below was written by a language model from this plasmid's Addgene catalogue record and pLannotate feature annotations shown in this document.]
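Description:
GPER-DuET is a mammalian expression plasmid built on the pcDNA 3.1 (+) backbone that carries the human G protein-coupled estrogen receptor 1 (GPER1, also known as GPR30), a class A GPCR. It is about 6.7 kb and is maintained in E. coli at high copy through a ColE1/pUC-type origin, with ampicillin selection provided by the β-lactamase gene and its own promoter. An f1 origin is also present. A separate cassette in which the SV40 enhancer/early promoter drives the neomycin phosphotransferase gene, ending in an SV40 polyadenylation signal, would allow G418 selection of stably transfected mammalian cells. Several short annotated fragments (HIV-1 LTR, ble, lacI, bom and the lac promoter/operator region) look like backbone remnants or partial annotation matches rather than functional parts of the design.

The receptor coding sequence was inserted by Gibson cloning downstream of the CMV immediate early enhancer and promoter and is followed by the bovine growth hormone polyadenylation signal. A T7 promoter between the CMV promoter and the insert allows in vitro transcription. In the DuET format, the receptor is preceded by a cleavable hemagglutinin signal peptide, which is intended to promote membrane insertion and is removed from the mature protein. This leaves an N-terminal FLAG epitope, which the annotation tool detects as a short 3xFLAG-like fragment just upstream of the GPER1 reading frame. A C-terminal 1D4 epitope is recorded in the catalogue but is not annotated in the feature table. The two tags at opposite ends allow capture and detection of the receptor. The construct is described as optimized for mammalian expression and proteomics studies, and the associated work concerns multiplexed selectivity screening of anti-GPCR antibodies.
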