Addgene plasmid #213256: GPER-DuET
Purpose: The DuET construct encodes the named human GPCR engineered with a cleaved hemagglutinin signal peptide, a 5' FLAG and a 3' 1D4 epitope tag optimized for expression in mammalian cells and proteomics studies.
Depositing lab: Thomas Sakmar. Depositing organization: Rockefeller University. Publication: Multiplexed selectivity screening of anti-GPCR antibodies. Dahl L, Kotliar IB, Bendes A, Dodig-Crnkovic T, Fromm S, Elofsson A, Uhlen M, Sakmar TP, Schwenk JM. Sci Adv. 2023 May 3;9(18):eadf9297. doi: 10.1126/sciadv.adf9297. Epub 2023 May 3. PubMed 37134173.
Backbone
  Vector backbone: pcDNA 3.1 (+)
  Vector type: Mammalian Expression
Growth in bacteria
  Bacterial resistance: Ampicillin, 100 μg/mL
  Growth temperature: 37°C
  Growth strain: DH5alpha
  Copy number: High Copy
Gene/Insert
  Gene/Insert name: GPER (alt names: G protein-coupled estrogen receptor 1; CEPR, CMKRL2, DRY12, FEG-1, GPCR-Br, GPER, GPR30, LERGU, LERGU2, LyGPR)
  Species: H. sapiens (human)
  Entrez Gene: GPER1 (a.k.a. CEPR, CMKRL2, DRY12, FEG-1, GPCR-Br, GPER, GPR30, LERGU, LERGU2, LyGPR, mER)
  Promoter: CMV, T7
  Tag / fusion protein: FLAG (N terminal on insert); 1D4 (C terminal on insert)
  Cloning method: Gibson Cloning
Terms and licenses: Academic/Nonprofit Terms; Industry Terms: Not Available to Industry
Depositor comments: Class: A, Family: Estrogen. Ensembl ID: ENSG00000164850, Uniprot ID: Q99527
How to cite: GPER-DuET was a gift from Thomas Sakmar (Addgene plasmid # 213256 ; http://n2t.net/addgene:213256 ; RRID:Addgene_213256)
